Addgene plasmid #230440: AiP12784 - pAAV-AiE0330h-minBG-iCre-WPRE-HGHpA (Alias: CN2784)
Purpose: AiE0330h is an enhancer sequence, designed to drive AAV-mediated transgene expression in specific populations of brain cells
Depositing lab: Allen Institute for Brain Science & Jonathan Ting. Depositing organization: Allen Institute. Publication: A suite of enhancer AAVs and transgenic mouse lines for genetic access to cortical cell types. Ben-Simon Y, Hooper M, Narayan S, Daigle TL, Dwivedi D, Way SW, Oster A, Stafford DA, Mich JK, Taormina MJ, Martinez RA, Opitz-Araya X, Roth JR, Alexander JR, Allen S, Amster A, Arbuckle J, Ayala A, Baker PM, Bakken TE, Barcelli T, Barta S, Bendrick J, Bertagnolli D, Bielstein C, Bishwakarma P, Bowlus J, Boyer G, Brouner K, Casian B, Casper T, Chakka AB, Chakrabarty R, Chance RK, Chavan S, Clark M, Colbert K, Collman F, Daniel S, Departee M, DiValentin P, Donadio N, Dotson N, Egdorf T, Fliss T, Gabitto M, Garcia J, Gary A, Gasperini M, Gloe J, Goldy J, Gore BB, Graybuck L, Greisman N, Haeseleer F, Halterman C, Haradon Z, Hastings SD, Helback O, Ho W, Hockemeyer D, Huang C, Huff S, Hunker A, Johansen N, Jones D, Juneau Z, Kalmbach B, Kannan M, Khem S, Kussick E, Kutsal R, Larsen R, Lee C, Lee AY, Leibly M, Lenz GH, Li S, Liang E, Lusk N, Madigan Z, Malloy J, Malone J, McCue R, Melchor J, Mollenkopf T, Moosman S, Morin E, Newman D, Ng L, Ngo K, Omstead V, Otto S, Oyama A, Pena N, Pham T, Phillips E, Pom CA, Potekhina L, Ransford S, Ray PL, Rette D, Reynoldson C, Rimorin C, Rocha D, Ruiz A, Sanchez REA, Sawyer L, Sedeno-Cortes A, Sevigny JP, Shapovalova N, Shepard N, Shulga L, Sigler AR, Siverts L, Soliman S, Somasundaram S, Staats B, Stewart K, Szelenyi E, Tieu M, Trader C, Tran A, van Velthoven CTJ, Walker M, Wang Y, Weed N, Wirthlin M, Wood T, Wynalda B, Yao Z, Zhou T, Ariza J, Dee N, Reding M, Ronellenfitch K, Mufti S, Sunkin SM, Smith KA, Esposito L, Waters J, Thyagarajan B, Yao S, Lein ES, Zeng H, Levi BP, Ngai J, Ting JT, Tasic B. Cell. 2025 May 16:S0092-8674(25)00513-6. doi: 10.1016/j.cell.2025.05.002. PubMed 40403729.
Backbone
  Vector backbone: pAAV2
  Vector type: AAV
Growth in bacteria
  Bacterial resistance: Ampicillin, 100 μg/mL
  Growth temperature: 37°C
  Growth strain: NEB Stable
  Copy number: High Copy
Gene/Insert
  Gene/Insert name: iCre
  Species: Synthetic
  Promoter: minBG
  Cloning method: Gibson Cloning
Terms and licenses: Academic/Nonprofit Terms; Industry Terms: Not Available to Industry
How to cite: AiP12784 - pAAV-AiE0330h-minBG-iCre-WPRE-HGHpA (Alias: CN2784) was a gift from Allen Institute for Brain Science & Jonathan Ting (Addgene plasmid # 230440 ; http://n2t.net/addgene:230440 ; RRID:Addgene_230440)
