[The description below was written by a language model from this plasmid's Addgene catalogue record and pLannotate feature annotations shown in this document.]
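Description:
AiP12784 - pAAV-AiE0330h-minBG-iCre-WPRE-HGHpA (alias CN2784) is an AAV transfer plasmid built on a pAAV2 backbone, about 5.9 kb in the sequenced record, intended for packaging a recombinant AAV genome that delivers Cre recombinase to defined brain cell populations. In bacteria it is maintained through a high-copy ColE1/pUC-type origin and selected with ampicillin via the bla gene and its promoter. An f1 phage origin is also present, along with small remnants of pBR322 bom and rop sequences. The expression cassette is flanked by AAV2 inverted terminal repeats, which provide the signals for genome replication and encapsidation. The annotation detects the downstream ITR in full but only short fragments of the upstream one, which may reflect how this repeat is annotated or sequenced rather than a real truncation.

The payload is iCre, a synthetic codon-improved version of bacteriophage P1 Cre recombinase, which catalyses recombination between loxP sites. Its transcription is driven by the minBG minimal promoter, understood to be a minimal beta-globin promoter with little activity of its own, placed under the control of the AiE0330h enhancer. Neither the enhancer nor the promoter is annotated in the feature table, but the unannotated region between the upstream ITR and the Cre coding sequence is where they would lie. Downstream, a WPRE boosts transcript stability and expression, and a human growth hormone polyadenylation signal terminates the message. The enhancer is designed to restrict AAV-mediated expression to specific brain cell populations, although the record does not say which ones. Such a vector would typically be combined with loxP-based reporter or effector alleles or with Cre-dependent viruses for cell-type-specific genetic access.
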