Features (pLannotate 1.2.2; 14 found; start..end, strand, type, name):
     12..39      +  repeat_region  AAV2 ITR (fragment): inverted terminal repeat of adeno-associated virus serotype 2 inverted
     68..95      +  repeat_region  AAV2 ITR (fragment): inverted terminal repeat of adeno-associated virus serotype 2 inverted
    938..1963    +  CDS            cre: RECR_BPP1 - Experimental evidence at protein level: Swiss-Prot protein existence level 1. Catalyzes site-specific recombination between two 34-base- pair LOXP sites. Its role is to maintain the phage genome as a monomeric unit-copy plasmid in the lysogenic state. From Escherichia phage P1 (Bacteriophage P1).
   1967..1991    +  misc_feature   MCS (fragment): pBluescript multiple cloning site
   1991..2579    +  misc_feature   WPRE: woodchuck hepatitis virus posttranscriptional regulatory element
   2611..3087    +  polyA_signal   hGH poly(A) signal: human growth hormone polyadenylation signal
   3127..3267    +  repeat_region  AAV2 ITR: inverted terminal repeat of adeno-associated virus serotype 2 inverted
   3272..3323    -  misc_feature   bom (fragment): basis of mobility region from pBR322
   3342..3797    +  rep_origin     f1 ori (sequence partly withheld): f1 bacteriophage origin of replication; arrow indicates direction of (+) strand synthesis
   3798..3847    -  misc_feature   bom (fragment): basis of mobility region from pBR322
   3949..3984    -  CDS            rop (fragment): Rop protein, which maintains plasmids at low copy number; rop
   4079..4183    +  promoter       AmpR promoter: bla
   4184..5044    +  CDS            AmpR: β-lactamase; bla; confers resistance to ampicillin, carbenicillin, and related antibiotics
   5215..5803    +  rep_origin     ori: high-copy-number ColE1/pMB1/pBR322/pUC origin of replication
>Addgene plasmid #230440 | AiP12784 - pAAV-AiE0330h-minBG-iCre-WPRE-HGHpA (Alias: CN2784) | addgene full sequence | sequence record 474096 | Addgene NGS Result
CCTGCAGGCAGCTGCGCGCTCGCTCGCTCACTGAGGCCGCCCGGGCGTCGGGCGACCTTTGGTCGCCCGG
CCTCAGTGAGCGAGCGAGCGCGCAGAGAGGGAGTGGCCAACTCCATCACTAGGGGTTCCTGCGGCCGCAC
GCGTTTGTGGAGGCTGACAAGTCTCAATACCTACAGTCGGCAAGCTAGAGACCCAGGAGAACCTATGGTG
TAGTCCAGGCTCATTCCAAAGGCCTAAGAACCAAGCGAGCCAATGATGTAGTTCTAGTGTGAAAACCTGC
AGGCTCTAGACACAGGAAGAAGCCAATGTTTCAGTTAAAGTCCAAGGGCAGGAAACACCAAGGTCCCAGC
TCAAACATAGTGAGACAGAAGGAATTCTCTCTTACTCAGCCTTTTGTTCTATTCAGGCTTTCAACAGATT
GGATGAGGCCCACCCACAATCTGCTTTACCCAGTCTACTGATTTAGATGTTAATCTCATCCAGAAACACC
CTCACAGACACACCTAGAATAATGTTTGACCAAATGTCTGGGCACCCTGTTACCCAGTCAAGTGGATGCA
TAAAATTAAACACCATAAAGACTAAAGCCTGTAGATGAATATCTGGTAACACCTCACAGAGGAGAGACCT
AAAGCTGTGATAACGTCTCTGAAGCCAAGAGAGAAAGGCTAGAAAAAGCAAGATCTGGGATATTTCCTTA
GAATCCTTGCCTGAAGGCCAAGAAGATGAGGAAGTTAATTTTCTCATCCAGAGTGGTGGTATCGAGCTAG
AAAATTGTGAAGATCTTTCTAGTTCTAAAACATCTGTTACCTCCTTACCTTGGGGTTTCAAGACTGGGTG
AGCTCGGGCTGGGCATAAAAGTCAGGGCAGAGCCATCTATTGCTTACATTTGCTTCTGGGATCCGCCACC
ATGGTGCCCAAGAAGAAGAGGAAAGTCTCCAACCTGCTGACTGTGCACCAAAACCTGCCTGCCCTCCCTG
TGGATGCCACCTCTGATGAAGTCAGGAAGAACCTGATGGACATGTTCAGGGACAGGCAGGCCTTCTCTGA
ACACACCTGGAAGATGCTCCTGTCTGTGTGCAGATCCTGGGCTGCCTGGTGCAAGCTGAACAACAGGAAA
TGGTTCCCTGCTGAACCTGAGGATGTGAGGGACTACCTCCTGTACCTGCAAGCCAGAGGCCTGGCTGTGA
AGACCATCCAACAGCACCTGGGCCAGCTCAACATGCTGCACAGGAGATCTGGCCTGCCTCGCCCTTCTGA
CTCCAATGCTGTGTCCCTGGTGATGAGGAGAATCAGAAAGGAGAATGTGGATGCTGGGGAGAGAGCCAAG
CAGGCCCTGGCCTTTGAACGCACTGACTTTGACCAAGTCAGATCCCTGATGGAGAACTCTGACAGATGCC
AGGACATCAGGAACCTGGCCTTCCTGGGCATTGCCTACAACACCCTGCTGCGCATTGCCGAAATTGCCAG
AATCAGAGTGAAGGACATCTCCCGCACCGATGGTGGGAGAATGCTGATCCACATTGGCAGGACCAAGACC
CTGGTGTCCACAGCTGGTGTGGAGAAGGCCCTGTCCCTGGGGGTTACCAAGCTGGTGGAGAGATGGATCT
CTGTGTCTGGTGTGGCTGATGACCCCAACAACTACCTGTTCTGCCGGGTCAGAAAGAATGGTGTGGCTGC
CCCTTCTGCCACCTCCCAACTGTCCACCCGGGCCCTGGAAGGGATCTTTGAGGCCACCCACCGCCTGATC
TATGGTGCCAAGGATGACTCTGGGCAGAGATACCTGGCCTGGTCTGGCCACTCTGCCAGAGTGGGTGCTG
CCAGGGACATGGCCAGGGCTGGTGTGTCCATCCCTGAAATCATGCAGGCTGGTGGCTGGACCAATGTGAA
CATTGTGATGAACTACATCAGAAACCTGGACTCTGAGACTGGGGCCATGGTGAGGCTGCTCGAGGATGGG
GACTAAGAATTCGATATCAAGCTTATCGATAATCAACCTCTGGATTACAAAATTTGTGAAAGATTGACTG
GTATTCTTAACTATGTTGCTCCTTTTACGCTATGTGGATACGCTGCTTTAATGCCTTTGTATCATGCTAT
TGCTTCCCGTATGGCTTTCATTTTCTCCTCCTTGTATAAATCCTGGTTGCTGTCTCTTTATGAGGAGTTG
TGGCCCGTTGTCAGGCAACGTGGCGTGGTGTGCACTGTGTTTGCTGACGCAACCCCCACTGGTTGGGGCA
TTGCCACCACCTGTCAGCTCCTTTCCGGGACTTTCGCTTTCCCCCTCCCTATTGCCACGGCGGAACTCAT
CGCCGCCTGCCTTGCCCGCTGCTGGACAGGGGCTCGGCTGTTGGGCACTGACAATTCCGTGGTGTTGTCG
GGGAAATCATCGTCCTTTCCTTGGCTGCTCGCCTATGTTGCCACCTGGATTCTGCGCGGGACGTCCTTCT
GCTACGTCCCTTCGGCCCTCAATCCAGCGGACCTTCCTTCCCGCGGCCTGCTGCCGGCTCTGCGGCCTCT
TCCGCGTCTTCGCCTTCGCCCTCAGACGAGTCGGATCTCCCTTTGGGCCGCCTCCCCGCATCGATACCGA
GCGCTGCTCGAGAGATCTACGGGTGGCATCCCTGTGACCCCTCCCCAGTGCCTCTCCTGGCCCTGGAAGT
TGCCACTCCAGTGCCCACCAGCCTTGTCCTAATAAAATTAAGTTGCATCATTTTGTCTGACTAGGTGTCC
TTCTATAATATTATGGGGTGGAGGGGGGTGGTATGGAGCAAGGGGCAAGTTGGGAAGACAACCTGTAGGG
CCTGCGGGGTCTATTGGGAACCAAGCTGGAGTGCAGTGGCACAATCTTGGCTCACTGCAATCTCCGCCTC
CTGGGTTCAAGCGATTCTCCTGCCTCAGCCTCCCGAGTTGTTGGGATTCCAGGCATGCATGACCAGGCTC
AGCTAATTTTTGTTTTTTTGGTAGAGACGGGGTTTCACCATATTGGCCAGGCTGGTCTCCAACTCCTAAT
CTCAGGTGATCTACCCACCTTGGCCTCCCAAATTGCTGGGATTACAGGCGTGAACCACTGCTCCCTTCCC
TGTCCTTCTGATTTTGTAGGTAACCACGTGCGGACCGAGCGGCCGCAGGAACCCCTAGTGATGGAGTTGG
CCACTCCCTCTCTGCGCGCTCGCTCGCTCACTGAGGCCGGGCGACCAAAGGTCGCCCGACGCCCGGGCTT
TGCCCGGGCGGCCTCAGTGAGCGAGCGAGCGCGCAGCTGCCTGCAGGGGCGCCTGATGCGGTATTTTCTC
CTTACGCATCTGTGCGGTATTTCACACCGCATA
[95 nt withheld, positions 3324-3418]
T
[46 nt withheld, positions 3420-3465]
C
[141 nt withheld, positions 3467-3607]
CCTTTGACGTTGGAGTCCACGTTCTTT
[37 nt withheld, positions 3635-3671]
ACTCTATCTCGGGCTATTCTTTTGATTTATAAGGGATTTTGCCGATTTCGGTCTATTGGTTAAAAAATGA
GCTGATTTAACAAAAATTTAACGCGAATTTTAACAAAATATTAACGTTTACAATTTTATGGTGCACTCTC
AGTACAATCTGCTCTGATGCCGCATAGTTAAGCCAGCCCCGACACCCGCCAACACCCGCTGACGCGCCCT
GACGGGCTTGTCTGCTCCCGGCATCCGCTTACAGACAAGCTGTGACCGTCTCCGGGAGCTGCATGTGTCA
GAGGTTTTCACCGTCATCACCGAAACGCGCGAGACGAAAGGGCCTCGTGATACGCCTATTTTTATAGGTT
AATGTCATGATAATAATGGTTTCTTAGACGTCAGGTGGCACTTTTCGGGGAAATGTGCGCGGAACCCCTA
TTTGTTTATTTTTCTAAATACATTCAAATATGTATCCGCTCATGAGACAATAACCCTGATAAATGCTTCA
ATAATATTGAAAAAGGAAGAGTATGAGTATTCAACATTTCCGTGTCGCCCTTATTCCCTTTTTTGCGGCA
TTTTGCCTTCCTGTTTTTGCTCACCCAGAAACGCTGGTGAAAGTAAAAGATGCTGAAGATCAGTTGGGTG
CACGAGTGGGTTACATCGAACTGGATCTCAACAGCGGTAAGATCCTTGAGAGTTTTCGCCCCGAAGAACG
TTTTCCAATGATGAGCACTTTTAAAGTTCTGCTATGTGGCGCGGTATTATCCCGTATTGACGCCGGGCAA
GAGCAACTCGGTCGCCGCATACACTATTCTCAGAATGACTTGGTTGAGTACTCACCAGTCACAGAAAAGC
ATCTTACGGATGGCATGACAGTAAGAGAATTATGCAGTGCTGCCATAACCATGAGTGATAACACTGCGGC
CAACTTACTTCTGACAACGATCGGAGGACCGAAGGAGCTAACCGCTTTTTTGCACAACATGGGGGATCAT
GTAACTCGCCTTGATCGTTGGGAACCGGAGCTGAATGAAGCCATACCAAACGACGAGCGTGACACCACGA
TGCCTGTAGCAATGGCAACAACGTTGCGCAAACTATTAACTGGCGAACTACTTACTCTAGCTTCCCGGCA
ACAATTAATAGACTGGATGGAGGCGGATAAAGTTGCAGGACCACTTCTGCGCTCGGCCCTTCCGGCTGGC
TGGTTTATTGCTGATAAATCTGGAGCCGGTGAGCGTGGGTCTCGCGGTATCATTGCAGCACTGGGGCCAG
ATGGTAAGCCCTCCCGTATCGTAGTTATCTACACGACGGGGAGTCAGGCAACTATGGATGAACGAAATAG
ACAGATCGCTGAGATAGGTGCCTCACTGATTAAGCATTGGTAACTGTCAGACCAAGTTTACTCATATATA
CTTTAGATTGATTTAAAACTTCATTTTTAATTTAAAAGGATCTAGGTGAAGATCCTTTTTGATAATCTCA
TGACCAAAATCCCTTAACGTGAGTTTTCGTTCCACTGAGCGTCAGACCCCGTAGAAAAGATCAAAGGATC
TTCTTGAGATCCTTTTTTTCTGCGCGTAATCTGCTGCTTGCAAACAAAAAAACCACCGCTACCAGCGGTG
GTTTGTTTGCCGGATCAAGAGCTACCAACTCTTTTTCCGAAGGTAACTGGCTTCAGCAGAGCGCAGATAC
CAAATACTGTTCTTCTAGTGTAGCCGTAGTTAGGCCACCACTTCAAGAACTCTGTAGCACCGCCTACATA
CCTCGCTCTGCTAATCCTGTTACCAGTGGCTGCTGCCAGTGGCGATAAGTCGTGTCTTACCGGGTTGGAC
TCAAGACGATAGTTACCGGATAAGGCGCAGCGGTCGGGCTGAACGGGGGGTTCGTGCACACAGCCCAGCT
TGGAGCGAACGACCTACACCGAACTGAGATACCTACAGCGTGAGCTATGAGAAAGCGCCACGCTTCCCGA
AGGGAGAAAGGCGGACAGGTATCCGGTAAGCGGCAGGGTCGGAACAGGAGAGCGCACGAGGGAGCTTCCA
GGGGGAAACGCCTGGTATCTTTATAGTCCTGTCGGGTTTCGCCACCTCTGACTTGAGCGTCGATTTTTGT
GATGCTCGTCAGGGGGGCGGAGCCTATGGAAAAACGCCAGCAACGCGGCCTTTTTACGGTTCCTGGCCTT
TTGCTGGCCTTTTGCTCACATGT
